>Addgene plasmid #70328 | R777-E044 Hs.DUSP6-nostop | depositor full sequence | sequence record 125777 | Full Sequence
TTAACGCTAGCATGGATGTTTTCCCAGTCACGACGTTGTAAAACGACGGCCAGTCTTAAAATTCGAGCTC
GGTCCGAGGATCCGAAATAATGATTTTATTTTGACTGATAGTGACCTGTTCGTTGCAACAAATTGATAAG
CAATGCTTTTTTATAATGCCAACTTTGTACAAAAAAGTTGGCACCATGATAGATACGCTCAGACCCGTGC
CCTTCGCGTCGGAAATGGCGATCAGCAAGACGGTGGCGTGGCTCAACGAGCAGCTGGAGCTGGGCAACGA
GCGGCTGCTGCTGATGGACTGCCGGCCGCAGGAGCTATACGAGTCGTCGCACATCGAGTCGGCCATCAAC
GTGGCCATCCCGGGCATCATGCTGCGGCGCCTGCAGAAGGGTAACCTGCCGGTGCGCGCGCTCTTCACGC
GCGGCGAGGACCGGGACCGCTTCACCCGGCGCTGTGGCACCGACACAGTGGTGCTCTACGACGAGAGCAG
CAGCGACTGGAACGAGAATACGGGCGGCGAGTCGGTGCTCGGGCTGCTGCTCAAGAAGCTCAAGGACGAG
GGCTGCCGGGCGTTCTACCTGGAAGGTGGCTTCAGTAAGTTCCAAGCCGAGTTCTCCCTGCATTGCGAGA
CCAATCTAGACGGCTCGTGTAGCAGCAGCTCGCCGCCGTTGCCAGTGCTGGGGCTCGGGGGCCTGCGGAT
CAGCTCTGACTCTTCCTCGGACATCGAGTCTGACCTTGACCGAGACCCCAATAGTGCAACAGACTCGGAT
GGTAGTCCGCTGTCCAACAGCCAGCCTTCCTTCCCAGTGGAGATCTTGCCCTTCCTCTACTTGGGCTGTG
CCAAAGACTCCACCAACTTGGACGTGTTGGAGGAATTCGGCATCAAGTACATCTTGAACGTCACCCCCAA
TTTGCCGAATCTCTTTGAGAACGCAGGAGAGTTTAAATACAAGCAAATCCCCATCTCGGATCACTGGAGC
CAAAACCTGTCCCAGTTTTTCCCTGAGGCCATTTCTTTCATAGATGAAGCCCGGGGCAAGAACTGTGGTG
TCTTGGTACATTGCTTGGCTGGCATTAGCCGCTCAGTCACTGTGACTGTGGCTTACCTTATGCAGAAGCT
CAATCTGTCGATGAACGATGCCTATGACATTGTCAAAATGAAAAAATCCAACATATCCCCTAACTTCAAC
TTCATGGGTCAGCTGCTGGACTTCGAGAGGACGCTGGGACTCAGCAGCCCATGTGACAACAGGGTTCCAG
CACAGCAGCTGTATTTTACCACCCCTTCCAACCAGAATGTATACCAGGTGGACTCTCTGCAATCTACGTC
AACTTTCTTGTACAAAGTTGGCATTATAGGAAAGCATTGCTTATCAATTTGTTGCAACGAACAGGTCACT
ATCAGTCAAAATAAAATCATTATTTGCATGCAAGCTTAGATCCTCTAGACCAGCCAGGACAGAAATGCCT
CGACTTCGCTGCTACCCAAGGTTGCCGGGTGACGCACACCGTGGAAACGGATGAAGGCACGAACCCAGTG
GACATAAGCCTGTTCGGTTCGTAAGCTGTAATGCAAGTAGCGTATGCGCTCACGCAACTGGTCCAGAACC
TTGACCGAACGCAGCGGTGGTAACGGCGCAGTGGCGGTTTTCATGGCTTGTTATGACTGTTTTTTTGGGG
TACAGTCTATGCCTCGGGCATCCAAGCAGCAAGCGCGTTACGCCGTGGGTCGATGTTTGATGTTATGGAG
CAGCAACGATGTTACGCAGCAGGGCAGTCGCCCTAAAACAAAGTTAAACATTATGAGGGAAGCGGTGATC
GCCGAAGTATCGACTCAACTATCAGAGGTAGTTGGCGTCATCGAGCGCCATCTCGAACCGACGTTGCTGG
CCGTACATTTGTACGGCTCCGCAGTGGATGGCGGCCTGAAGCCACACAGTGATATTGATTTGCTGGTTAC
GGTGACCGTAAGGCTTGATGAAACAACGCGGCGAGCTTTGATCAACGACCTTTTGGAAACTTCGGCTTCC
CCTGGAGAGAGCGAGATTCTCCGCGCTGTAGAAGTCACCATTGTTGTGCACGACGACATCATTCCGTGGC
GTTATCCAGCTAAGCGCGAACTGCAATTTGGAGAATGGCAGCGCAATGACATTCTTGCAGGTATCTTCGA
GCCAGCCACGATCGACATTGATCTGGCTATCTTGCTGACAAAAGCAAGAGAACATAGCGTTGCCTTGGTA
GGTCCAGCGGCGGAGGAACTCTTTGATCCGGTTCCTGAACAGGATCTATTTGAGGCGCTAAATGAAACCT
TAACGCTATGGAACTCGCCGCCCGACTGGGCTGGCGATGAGCGAAATGTAGTGCTTACGTTGTCCCGCAT
TTGGTACAGCGCAGTAACCGGCAAAATCGCGCCGAAGGATGTCGCTGCCGACTGGGCAATGGAGCGCCTG
CCGGCCCAGTATCAGCCCGTCATACTTGAAGCTAGACAGGCTTATCTTGGACAAGAAGAAGATCGCTTGG
CCTCGCGCGCAGATCAGTTGGAAGAATTTGTCCACTACGTGAAAGGCGAGATCACCAAGGTAGTCGGCAA
ATAACCCTCGAGCCACCCATGACCAAAATCCCTTAACGTGAGTTACGCGTCGTTCCACTGAGCGTCAGAC
CCCGTAGAAAAGATCAAAGGATCTTCTTGAGATCCTTTTTTTCTGCGCGTAATCTGCTGCTTGCAAACAA
AAAAACCACCGCTACCAGCGGTGGTTTGTTTGCCGGATCAAGAGCTACCAACTCTTTTTCCGAAGGTAAC
TGGCTTCAGCAGAGCGCAGATACCAAATACTGTCCTTCTAGTGTAGCCGTAGTTAGGCCACCACTTCAAG
AACTCTGTAGCACCGCCTACATACCTCGCTCTGCTAATCCTGTTACCAGTGGCTGCTGCCAGTGGCGATA
AGTCGTGTCTTACCGGGTTGGACTCAAGACGATAGTTACCGGATAAGGCGCAGCGGTCGGGCTGAACGGG
GGGTTCGTGCACACAGCCCAGCTTGGAGCGAACGACCTACACCGAACTGAGATACCTACAGCGTGAGCAT
TGAGAAAGCGCCACGCTTCCCGAAGGGAGAAAGGCGGACAGGTATCCGGTAAGCGGCAGGGTCGGAACAG
GAGAGCGCACGAGGGAGCTTCCAGGGGGAAACGCCTGGTATCTTTATAGTCCTGTCGGGTTTCGCCACCT
CTGACTTGAGCGTCGATTTTTGTGATGCTCGTCAGGGGGGCGGAGCCTATGGAAAAACGCCAGCAACGCG
GCCTTTTTACGGTTCCTGGCCTTTTGCTGGCCTTTTGCTCACATGTTCTTTCCTGCGTTATCCCCTGATT
CTGTGGATAACCGTATTACCGCCTTTGAGTGAGCTGATACCGCTCGCCGCAGCCGAACGACCGAGCGCAG
CGAGTCAGTGAGCGAGGAAGCGGAAGAGCGCCCAATACGCAAACCGCCTCTCCCCGCGCGTTGGCCGATT
CATTAATGCAGCTGGCACGACAGGTTTCCCGACTGGAAAGCGGGCAGTGAGCGCAACGCAATTAATACGC
GTACCGCTAGCCAGGAAGAGTTTGTAGAAACGCAAAAAGGCCATCCGTCAGGATGGCCTTCTGCTTAGTT
TGATGCCTGGCAGTTTATGGCGGGCGTCCTGCCCGCCACCCTCCGGGCCGTTGCTTCACAACGTTCAAAT
CCGCTCCCGGCGGATTTGTCCTACTCAGGAGAGCGTTCACCGACAAACAACAGATAAAACGAAAGGCCCA
GTCTTCCGACTGAGCCTTTCGTTTTATTTGATGCCTGGCAGTTCCCTACTCTCGCG
Features (pLannotate 1.2.2; 11 found; start..end, strand, type, name):
     18..54      -  CDS            lacZα (fragment): LacZα fragment of β-galactosidase; lacZ fragment
     85..180     +  protein_bind   attL3: mutant version of attL; recombination site for the Gateway® LR reaction LR Clonase™
    186..1328    +  CDS            DUSP6: DUS6_HUMAN - Also known as MKP3, PYST1. Experimental evidence at protein level: Swiss-Prot protein existence level 1. Inactivates MAP kinases. Has a specificity for the ERK family (PubMed:9858808). Plays an important role in alleviating chronic postoperative pain. Necessary for the normal dephosphorylation of the long-lasting phosphorylated forms of spinal MAPK1/3 and MAP kinase p38 induced by peripheral surgery, which drives the resolution of acute postoperative allodynia (By similarity). Also important for dephosphorylation of MAPK1/3 in local wound tissue, which further contributes to resol
   1333..1426    -  protein_bind   attL2 (fragment): mutant version of attL; recombination site for the Gateway® LR reaction LR Clonase™
   1541..1564    +  promoter       Pc promoter (fragment): intI1 (promoter lies within the coding sequence); class 1 integron promoter
   1740..1796    +  CDS            GmR (fragment): gentamycin acetyltransferase; aacC1; confers resistance to gentamycin
   1803..2594    +  CDS            SmR: aminoglycoside adenylyltransferase (Murphy, 1985); aadA; confers resistance to spectinomycin and streptomycin
   2687..3275    +  rep_origin     ori: high-copy-number ColE1/pMB1/pBR322/pUC origin of replication
   3458..3550    +  CDS            lacI (fragment): lac repressor; lacI; The lac repressor binds to the lac operator to inhibit transcription in E. coli. This inhibition can be relieved by adding lactose or isopropyl-β-D-thiogalactopyranoside (IPTG).
   3605..3632    -  terminator     rrnB T2 terminator: transcription terminator T2 from the E. coli rrnB gene
   3764..3807    +  terminator     rrnB T1 terminator: Escherichia coli rrnB; transcription terminator T1 from the E. coli rrnB gene
