[The description below was written by a language model from this plasmid's Addgene catalogue record and pLannotate feature annotations shown in this document.]
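Description:
R777-E044 Hs.DUSP6-nostop is a Gateway entry clone built on the pDonor-255 backbone (about 2.7 kb without insert; 3,836 bp in total) that carries the human DUSP6 open reading frame, corresponding to the NM_001946.3 transcript, with its stop codon removed. It is a bacterial propagation and cloning plasmid, not an expression vector. The record lists no promoter positioned to drive the insert, so expression depends on the destination vector the ORF is moved into. The plasmid replicates at high copy in E. coli from a ColE1/pUC-type origin. Selection is with spectinomycin, through the aadA (SmR) aminoglycoside adenylyltransferase gene, which sits downstream of a fragment of the class 1 integron Pc promoter. Short remnants of lacZα, lacI and a gentamicin resistance gene are also annotated and appear to be non-functional backbone leftovers. The rrnB T1 and T2 terminators lie upstream of the cloning site, where such elements typically shield an insert from read-through transcription.

The 1,143 bp DUSP6 coding sequence is flanked by two attL recombination sites, the substrates for LR Clonase-mediated transfer into attR-containing destination vectors. The automated annotation labels the upstream site attL3 and the downstream site a partial attL2. A standard entry clone would be expected to carry attL1 and attL2, so the upstream label may be an annotation artefact, though the record does not settle this. DUSP6 (also called MKP3 or PYST1) is a dual-specificity phosphatase that inactivates MAP kinases, with a preference for the ERK family. Because the ORF has no stop codon, translation can continue through the downstream att site in a destination vector, which makes the clone suitable for building C-terminal fusions to tags or reporters.
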