Addgene plasmid #70328: R777-E044 Hs.DUSP6-nostop
Purpose: Gateway ORF clone of human DUSP6 [NM_001946.3] without stop codon (for C-terminal fusions)
Depositing lab: Dominic Esposito. Depositing organization: National Cancer Institute (NCI).
Backbone
  Vector backbone: pDonor-255
  Backbone size w/o insert (bp): 2693
  Vector type: Gateway Entry Clone
Growth in bacteria
  Bacterial resistance: Spectinomycin, 50 μg/mL
  Growth temperature: 37°C
  Growth strain: DH10B
  Copy number: High Copy
Gene/Insert
  Gene/Insert name: DUSP6
  Species: H. sapiens (human)
  Insert size (bp): 1143
  GenBank ID: NM_001946.3
  Entrez Gene: DUSP6 (a.k.a. HH19, MKP3, PYST1)
  Cloning method: Gateway Cloning
  Sequencing primers: 5′ M13F 23-mer (5'-CCCAGTCACGACGTTGTAAAACG); 3′ attLR 23-mer (5'-TAACATCAGAGATTTTGAGACAC)
Terms and licenses: Academic/Nonprofit Terms; Industry Terms: Not Available to Industry
How to cite: R777-E044 Hs.DUSP6-nostop was a gift from Dominic Esposito (Addgene plasmid # 70328 ; http://n2t.net/addgene:70328 ; RRID:Addgene_70328)
