>Addgene plasmid #70328 | R777-E044 Hs.DUSP6-nostop | addgene partial sequence | sequence record 129328 | pCR8_R1 5'-cgaaccgaacaggcttatgt-3'
GTGCGTCACCCGGCAACCTTGGGTAGCAGCGAAGTCGAGGCATTTCTGTCCTGGCTGGTCTAGAGGATCT
AAGCTTGCATGCAAATAATGATTTTATTTTGACTGATAGTGACCTGTTCGTTGCAACAAATTGATAAGCA
ATGCTTTCCTATAATGCCAACTTTGTACAAGAAAGTTGACGTAGATTGCAGAGAGTCCACCTGGTATACA
TTCTGGTTGGAAGGGGTGGTAAAATACAGCTGCTGTGCTGGAACCCTGTTGTCACATGGGCTGCTGAGTC
CCAGCGTCCTCTCGAAGTCCAGCAGCTGACCCATGAAGTTGAAGTTAGGGGATATGTTGGATTTTTTCAT
TTTGACAATGTCATAGGCATCGTTCATCGACAGATTGAGCTTCTGCATAAGGTAAGCCACAGTCACAGTG
ACTGAGCGGCTAATGCCAGCCAAGCAATGTACCAAGACACCACAGTTCTTGCCCCGGGCTTCATCTATGA
AAGAAATGGCCTCAGGGAAAAACTGGGACAGGTTTTGGCTCCAGTGATCCGAGATGGGGATTTGCTTGTA
TTTAAACTCTCCTGCGTTCTCAAAGAGATTCGGCAAATTGGGGGTGACGTTCAAGATGTACTTGATGCCG
AATTCCTCCAACACGTCCAAGTTGGTGGAGTCTTTGGCACAGCCCAAGTAGAGGAAGGGCAAGATCTCCA
CTGGGAAGGAAGGCTGGCTGTTGGACAGCGGACTACCATCCGAGTCTGTTGCACTATTGGGGTCTCGGTC
AAGGTCAGACTCGATGTCCGAGGAAGAGTCAGAGCTGATCCGCAGGCCCCCGAGCCCCAGCACTGGCAAC
GGCGGCGAGCTGCTGCTACACGAGCCGTCTAGATTGGTCTCGCAATGCAGGGAGAACTCGGCTTGGAACT
TACTGAAGCCACCTTCCAGGTAGAACGCC
